>Addgene plasmid #210910 | pFBOH-MHL_EIF3I:1-325 | addgene full sequence | sequence record 426147 | Addgene NGS Result
CGGTTGAGTAATAAATGGATGCCCTGCGTAAGCGGGTGTGGGCGGACAATAAAGTCTTAAACTGAACAAA
ATAGATCTAAACTATGACAATAAAGTCTTAAACTAGACAGAATAGTTGTAAACTGAAATCAGTCCAGTTA
TGCTGTGAAAAAGCATACTGGACTTTTGTTATGGCTAAAGCAAACTCTTCATTTTCTGAAGTGCAAATTG
CCCGTCGTATTAAAGAGGGGCGTGGCCAAGGGCATGGTAAAGACTATATTCGCGGCGTTGTGACAATTTA
CCGAACAACTCCGCGGCCGGGAAGCCGATCTCGGCTTGAACGAATTGTTAGGTGGCGGTACTTGGGTCGA
TATCAAAGTGCATCACTTCTTCCCGTATGCCCAACTTTGTATAGAGAGCCACTGCGGGATCGTCACCGTA
ATCTGCTTGCACGTAGATCACATAAGCACCAAGCGCGTTGGCCTCATGCTTGAGCAGATTGATGAGCGCG
GTGGCAATGCCCTGCCTCCGGTGCTCGCCGGAGACTGCGAGATCATAGATATAGATCTCACTACGCGGCT
GCTCAAACTTGGGCAGAACGTAAGCCGCGAGAGCGCCAACAACCGCTTCTTGGTCGAAGGCAGCAAGCGC
GATGAATGTCTTACTACGGAGCAAGTTCCCGAGGTAATCGGAGTCCGGCTGATGTTGGGAGTAGGTGGCT
ACGTCTCCGAACTCACGACCGAAAAGATCAAGAGCAGCCCGCATGGATTTGACTTGGTCAGGGCCGAGCC
TACATGTGCGAATGATGCCCATACTTGAGCCACCTAACTTTGTTTTAGGGCGACTGCCCTGCTGCGTAAC
ATCGTTGCTGCTCCATAACATCAAACATCGACCCACGGCGTAACGCGCTTGCTGCTTGGATGCCCGAGGC
ATAGACTGTACAAAAAAACAGTCATAACAAGCCATGAAAACCGCCACTGCGCCGTTACCACCGCTGCGTT
CGGTCAAGGTTCTGGACCAGTTGCGTGAGCGCATACGCTACTTGCATTACAGTTTACGAACCGAACAGGC
TTATGTCAACTGGGTTCGTGCCTTCATCCGTTTCCACGGTGTGCGTCACCCGGCAACCTTGGGCAGCAGC
GAAGTCGAGGCATTTCTGTCCTGGCTGGCGAACGAGCGCAAGGTTTCGGTCTCCACGCATCGTCAGGCAT
TGGCGGCCTTGCTGTTCTTCTACGGCAAGGTGCTGTGCACGGATCTGCCCTGGCTTCAGGAGATCGGAAG
ACCTCGGCCGTCGCGGCGCTTGCCGGTGGTGCTGACCCCGGATGAAGTGGTTCGCATCCTCGGTTTTCTG
GAAGGCGAGCATCGTTTGTTCGCCCAGGACTCTAGCTATAGTTCTAGTGGTTGGCTACGTATACTCCGGA
ATATTAATAGATCATGGAGATAATTAAAATGATAACCATCTCGCAAATAAATAAGTATTTTACTGTTTTC
GTAACAGTTTTGTAATAAAAAAACCTATAAATATTCCGGATTATTCATACCGTCCCACCATCGGGCGCGG
ATCTCGGTCCGAAAACCATGCATCATCATCATCATCACAGCAGCGGCAGAGAAAACTTGTATTTCCAGGG
CATGAAGCCGATCCTACTGCAGGGCCATGAGCGGTCCATTACGCAGATTAAGTATAACCGCGAAGGAGAC
CTCCTCTTTACTGTGGCCAAGGACCCTATCGTCAATGTATGGTACTCTGTGAATGGTGAGAGGCTGGGCA
CCTACATGGGCCATACCGGAGCTGTGTGGTGTGTGGACGCTGACTGGGACACCAAGCATGTCCTCACTGG
CTCAGCTGACAACAGCTGTCGTCTCTGGGACTGTGAAACAGGAAAGCAGCTGGCCCTTCTCAAGACCAAT
TCGGCTGTCCGGACCTGCGGTTTTGACTTTGGGGGCAACATCATCATGTTCTCCACGGACAAGCAGATGG
GCTACCAGTGCTTTGTGAGCTTTTTTGACCTGCGGGATCCGAGCCAGATTGACAACAATGAGCCCTACAT
GAAGATCCCTTGCAATGACTCTAAAATCACCAGTGCTGTTTGGGGACCCCTGGGGGAGTGCATCATCGCT
GGCCATGAGAGTGGAGAGCTCAACCAGTATAGTGCCAAGTCTGGAGAGGTGTTGGTGAATGTTAAGGAGC
ACTCCCGGCAGATCAACGACATCCAGTTATCCAGGGACATGACCATGTTTGTGACCGCGTCCAAGGACAA
CACAGCCAAGCTTTTTGACTCCACAACTCTTGAACATCAGAAGACTTTCCGGACAGAACGTCCTGTCAAC
TCAGCTGCCCTCTCCCCCAACTATGACCATGTGGTCCTGGGCGGTGGTCAGGAAGCCATGGATGTAACCA
CAACCTCCACCAGGATTGGCAAGTTTGAGGCCAGGTTCTTCCATTTGGCCTTTGAAGAAGAGTTTGGAAG
AGTCAAGGGTCACTTTGGACCTATCAACAGTGTTGCCTTCCATCCTGATGGCAAGAGCTACAGCAGCGGC
GGCGAAGATGGTTACGTCCGTATCCATTACTTCGACCCACAGTACTTCGAATTTGAGTTTGAGGCTTGAT
GACGAAGCTTGTCGAGAAGTACTAGAGGATCATAATCAGCCATACCACATTTGTAGAGGTTTTACTTGCT
TTAAAAAACCTCCCACACCTCCCCCTGAACCTGAAACATAAAATGAATGCAATTGTTGTTGTTAACTTGT
TTATTGCAGCTTATAATGGTTACAAATAAAGCAATAGCATCACAAATTTCACAAATAAAGCATTTTTTTC
ACTGCATTCTAGTTGTGGTTTGTCCAAACTCATCAATGTATCTTATCATGTCTGGATCTGATCACTGATA
TCGCCTAGGAGATCCGAACCAGATAAGTGAAATCTAGTTCCAAACTATTTTGTCATTTTTAATTTTCGTA
TTAGCTTACGACGCTACACCCAGTTCCCATCTATTTTGTCACTCTTCCCTAAATAATCCTTAAAAACTCC
ATTTCCACCCCTCCCAGTTCCCAACTATTTTGTCCGCCCACAGCGGGGCATTTTTCTTCCTGTTATGTTT
TTAATCAAACATCCTGCCAACTCCATGTGACAAACCGTCATCTTCGGCTACTTTTTCTCTGTCACAGAAT
GAAAATTTTTCTGTCATCTCTTCGTTATTAATGTTTGTAATTGACTGAATATCAACGCTTATTTGCAGCC
TGAATGGCGAATGGG
[124 nt withheld, positions 3236-3359]
C
[91 nt withheld, positions 3361-3451]
A
[49 nt withheld, positions 3453-3501]
CCTTTGACGTTGGAGTCCACGTTCTT
[37 nt withheld, positions 3528-3564]
ACCCTATCTCGGTCTATTCTTTTGATTTATAAGGGATTTTGCCGATTTCGGCCTATTGGTTAAAAAATGA
GCTGATTTAACAAAAATTTAACGCGAATTTTAACAAAATATTAACGCTTACAATTTAGGTGGCACTTTTC
GGGGAAATGTGCGCGGAACCCCTATTTGTTTATTTTTCTAAATACATTCAAATATGTATCCGCTCATGAG
ACAATAACCCTGATAAATGCTTCAATAATATTGAAAAAGGAAGAGTATGAGTATTCAACATTTCCGTGTC
GCCCTTATTCCCTTTTTTGCGGCATTTTGCCTTCCTGTTTTTGCTCACCCAGAAACGCTGGTGAAAGTAA
AAGATGCTGAAGATCAGTTGGGTGCACGAGTGGGTTACATCGAACTGGATCTCAACAGCGGTAAGATCCT
TGAGAGTTTTCGCCCCGAAGAACGTTTTCCAATGATGAGCACTTTTAAAGTTCTGCTATGTGGCGCGGTA
TTATCCCGTATTGACGCCGGGCAAGAGCAACTCGGTCGCCGCATACACTATTCTCAGAATGACTTGGTTG
AGTACTCACCAGTCACAGAAAAGCATCTTACGGATGGCATGACAGTAAGAGAATTATGCAGTGCTGCCAT
AACCATGAGTGATAACACTGCGGCCAACTTACTTCTGACAACGATCGGAGGACCGAAGGAGCTAACCGCT
TTTTTGCACAACATGGGGGATCATGTAACTCGCCTTGATCGTTGGGAACCGGAGCTGAATGAAGCCATAC
CAAACGACGAGCGTGACACCACGATGCCTGTAGCAATGGCAACAACGTTGCGCAAACTATTAACTGGCGA
ACTACTTACTCTAGCTTCCCGGCAACAATTAATAGACTGGATGGAGGCGGATAAAGTTGCAGGACCACTT
CTGCGCTCGGCCCTTCCGGCTGGCTGGTTTATTGCTGATAAATCTGGAGCCGGTGAGCGTGGGTCTCGCG
GTATCATTGCAGCACTGGGGCCAGATGGTAAGCCCTCCCGTATCGTAGTTATCTACACGACGGGGAGTCA
GGCAACTATGGATGAACGAAATAGACAGATCGCTGAGATAGGTGCCTCACTGATTAAGCATTGGTAACTG
TCAGACCAAGTTTACTCATATATACTTTAGATTGATTTAAAACTTCATTTTTAATTTAAAAGGATCTAGG
TGAAGATCCTTTTTGATAATCTCATGACCAAAATCCCTTAACGTGAGTTTTCGTTCCACTGAGCGTCAGA
CCCCGTAGAAAAGATCAAAGGATCTTCTTGAGATCCTTTTTTTCTGCGCGTAATCTGCTGCTTGCAAACA
AAAAAACCACCGCTACCAGCGGTGGTTTGTTTGCCGGATCAAGAGCTACCAACTCTTTTTCCGAAGGTAA
CTGGCTTCAGCAGAGCGCAGATACCAAATACTGTTCTTCTAGTGTAGCCGTAGTTAGGCCACCACTTCAA
GAACTCTGTAGCACCGCCTACATACCTCGCTCTGCTAATCCTGTTACCAGTGGCTGCTGCCAGTGGCGAT
AAGTCGTGTCTTACCGGGTTGGACTCAAGACGATAGTTACCGGATAAGGCGCAGCGGTCGGGCTGAACGG
GGGGTTCGTGCACACAGCCCAGCTTGGAGCGAACGACCTACACCGAACTGAGATACCTACAGCGTGAGCT
ATGAGAAAGCGCCACGCTTCCCGAAGGGAGAAAGGCGGACAGGTATCCGGTAAGCGGCAGGGTCGGAACA
GGAGAGCGCACGAGGGAGCTTCCAGGGGGAAACGCCTGGTATCTTTATAGTCCTGTCGGGTTTCGCCACC
TCTGACTTGAGCGTCGATTTTTGTGATGCTCGTCAGGGGGGCGGAGCCTATGGAAAAACGCCAGCAACGC
GGCCTTTTTACGGTTCCTGGCCTTTTGCTGGCCTTTTGCTCACATGTTCTTTCCTGCGTTATCCCCTGAT
TCTGTGGATAACCGTATTACCGCCTTTGAGTGAGCTGATACCGCTCGCCGCAGCCGAACGACCGAGCGCA
GCGAGTCAGTGAGCGAGGAAGCGGAAGAGCGCCTGATGCGGTATTTTCTCCTTACGCATCTGTGCGGTAT
TTCACACCGCATAGACCAGCCGCGTAACCTGGCAAAATCGGTTA
Features (pLannotate 1.2.2; 16 found; start..end, strand, type, name):
     37..261     -  mobile_element Tn7R: mini-Tn7 element (right end of the Tn7 transposon) Tn7
    328..861     -  CDS            GmR: gentamycin acetyltransferase; aacC1; confers resistance to gentamycin
   1031..1059    -  promoter       Pc promoter: intI1 (promoter lies within the coding sequence); class 1 integron promoter
   1037..1384    -  CDS            YPR2_ECOLX (fragment): Protein predicted: Swiss-Prot protein existence level 4. From Escherichia coli.
   1411..1502    +  promoter       polyhedrin promoter: polh from Autographa californica; promoter for the baculovirus polyhedrin gene
   1559..1577    +  CDS            capTEV™ (fragment): composite tag for in vivo biotinylation, TEV protease cleavage, and 6xHis tagging
   1612..2586    +  CDS            EIF3I: EIF3I_HUMAN - Also known as EIF3S2 From Homo sapiens (Human).
   2618..2701    +  CDS            large T antigen (fragment): large T antigen from SV40 (simian virus 40)
   2724..2858    +  polyA_signal   SV40 poly(A) signal: SV40 polyadenylation signal
   2887..3052    -  mobile_element Tn7L: mini-Tn7 element (left end of the Tn7 transposon) Tn7
   3215..3231    +  CDS            lacZα (fragment): LacZα fragment of β-galactosidase; lacZ fragment
   3236..3690    +  rep_origin     f1 ori (sequence partly withheld): f1 bacteriophage origin of replication; arrow indicates direction of (+) strand synthesis
   3716..3820    +  promoter       AmpR promoter: bla
   3821..4681    +  CDS            AmpR: β-lactamase; bla; confers resistance to ampicillin, carbenicillin, and related antibiotics
   4852..5440    +  rep_origin     ori: high-copy-number ColE1/pMB1/pBR322/pUC origin of replication
   5626..5677    -  misc_feature   bom (fragment): basis of mobility region from pBR322
