[The description below was written by a language model from this plasmid's Addgene catalogue record and pLannotate feature annotations shown in this document.]
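Description:
pFBOH-MHL_EIF3I:1-325 is a baculovirus transfer (donor) plasmid for producing full-length human EIF3I in insect cells. Its backbone, pFBOH-MHL, is a modified pFastBac1. The 5.7 kb plasmid is maintained in E. coli at high copy through a ColE1/pUC-type origin and is selected with ampicillin via the β-lactamase gene. An f1 phage origin and a fragment of the pBR322 bom region are also annotated.

The expression cassette lies between the Tn7R and Tn7L ends of a mini-Tn7 element, together with a gentamicin acetyltransferase gene driven by the class 1 integron Pc promoter. In pFastBac-type systems, this arrangement allows site-specific transposition of the cassette and the gentamicin marker into a baculovirus shuttle genome (bacmid) in E. coli. The recombinant bacmid is then used to generate virus for infecting insect cells.

Within the transposable segment, the strong, very late polyhedrin promoter from Autographa californica nucleopolyhedrovirus drives the 975 bp wild-type EIF3I coding sequence (residues M1 to A325). The record notes that a portion of the plasmid derives from a Mammalian Gene Collection clone. The insert was placed by ligation-independent cloning at BseRI sites that were destroyed in the process. The protein carries an N-terminal 6xHis tag followed by a TEV protease cleavage site, so it can be purified by metal affinity and the tag then removed; the short "capTEV" annotation corresponds to this tag region. An SV40 polyadenylation signal, with an adjacent fragment of large T antigen sequence, terminates the transcript.

EIF3I is a WD40 repeat subunit of translation initiation factor 3. The associated publication evaluates the ligandability of WD40 repeat proteins, which is consistent with use of this construct to produce recombinant protein for such studies.
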