Addgene plasmid #210910: pFBOH-MHL_EIF3I:1-325
Purpose: Insect expression of full-length human EIF3I. N-terminal 6X His tag with TEV cleavage.
Depositing lab: Cheryl Arrowsmith. Depositing organization: University of Toronto. Publication: A Target Class Ligandability Evaluation of WD40 Repeat-Containing Proteins. Ackloo S, Li F, Szewczyk M, Seitova A, Loppnau P, Zeng H, Xu J, Ahmad S, Arnautova YA, Baghaie AJ, Beldar S, Bolotokova A, Centrella PA, Chau I, Clark MA, Cuozzo JW, Dehghani-Tafti S, Disch JS, Dong A, Dumas A, Feng JA, Ghiabi P, Gibson E, Gilmer J, Goldman B, Green SR, Guie MA, Guilinger JP, Harms N, Herasymenko O, Houliston S, Hutchinson A, Kearnes S, Keefe AD, Kimani SW, Kramer T, Kutera M, Kwak HA, Lento C, Li Y, Liu J, Loup J, Machado RAC, Mulhern CJ, Perveen S, Righetto GL, Riley P, Shrestha S, Sigel EA, Silva M, Sintchak MD, Slakman BL, Taylor RD, Thompson J, Torng W, Underkoffler C, von Rechenberg M, Walsh RT, Watson I, Wilson DJ, Wolf E, Yadav M, Yazdi AK, Zhang J, Zhang Y, Santhakumar V, Edwards AM, Barsyte-Lovejoy D, Schapira M, Brown PJ, Halabelian L, Arrowsmith CH. J Med Chem. 2025 Jan 23;68(2):1092-1112. doi: 10.1021/acs.jmedchem.4c02010. Epub 2024 Nov 4. PubMed 39495097.
Backbone
  Vector backbone: pFBOH-MHL
  Backbone manufacturer: pFASTBac1 Modified
  Vector type: Insect Expression
  Selectable markers: Gentamicin
Growth in bacteria
  Bacterial resistance: Ampicillin, 100 μg/mL
  Growth temperature: 37°C
  Growth strain: DH5alpha
  Copy number: High Copy
Gene/Insert
  Gene/Insert name: EIF3I:M1-A325
  Species: H. sapiens (human)
  Insert size (bp): 975
  Mutation: wild type
  Entrez Gene: EIF3I (a.k.a. EIF3S2, PRO2242, TRIP-1, TRIP1, eIF3-beta, eIF3-p36)
  Promoter: Polyhedrin
  Tag / fusion protein: MHHHHHHSSGRENLYFQG (N terminal on insert)
  Cloning method: Ligation Independent Cloning
  Sequencing primers: 5′ tattccggattattcataccg; 3′ ctctacaaatgtggtatggc
Resource information
  A portion of this plasmid was derived from a plasmid made by: Mammalian Gene Collection (BC000413)
Terms and licenses: Academic/Nonprofit Terms; Industry Terms: Not Available to Industry
Depositor comments: 5' Cloning Site: BseRI (destroyed), 3' Cloning Site: BseRI (destroyed).
How to cite: pFBOH-MHL_EIF3I:1-325 was a gift from Cheryl Arrowsmith (Addgene plasmid # 210910 ; http://n2t.net/addgene:210910 ; RRID:Addgene_210910)
