>Addgene plasmid #210910 | pFBOH-MHL_EIF3I:1-325 | depositor partial sequence | sequence record 411300 | Insert sequence
ATGAAGCCGATCCTACTGCAGGGCCATGAGCGGTCCATTACGCAGATTAAGTATAACCGCGAAGGAGACC
TCCTCTTTACTGTGGCCAAGGACCCTATCGTCAATGTATGGTACTCTGTGAATGGTGAGAGGCTGGGCAC
CTACATGGGCCATACCGGAGCTGTGTGGTGTGTGGACGCTGACTGGGACACCAAGCATGTCCTCACTGGC
TCAGCTGACAACAGCTGTCGTCTCTGGGACTGTGAAACAGGAAAGCAGCTGGCCCTTCTCAAGACCAATT
CGGCTGTCCGGACCTGCGGTTTTGACTTTGGGGGCAACATCATCATGTTCTCCACGGACAAGCAGATGGG
CTACCAGTGCTTTGTGAGCTTTTTTGACCTGCGGGATCCGAGCCAGATTGACAACAATGAGCCCTACATG
AAGATCCCTTGCAATGACTCTAAAATCACCAGTGCTGTTTGGGGACCCCTGGGGGAGTGCATCATCGCTG
GCCATGAGAGTGGAGAGCTCAACCAGTATAGTGCCAAGTCTGGAGAGGTGTTGGTGAATGTTAAGGAGCA
CTCCCGGCAGATCAACGACATCCAGTTATCCAGGGACATGACCATGTTTGTGACCGCGTCCAAGGACAAC
ACAGCCAAGCTTTTTGACTCCACAACTCTTGAACATCAGAAGACTTTCCGGACAGAACGTCCTGTCAACT
CAGCTGCCCTCTCCCCCAACTATGACCATGTGGTCCTGGGCGGTGGTCAGGAAGCCATGGATGTAACCAC
AACCTCCACCAGGATTGGCAAGTTTGAGGCCAGGTTCTTCCATTTGGCCTTTGAAGAAGAGTTTGGAAGA
GTCAAGGGTCACTTTGGACCTATCAACAGTGTTGCCTTCCATCCTGATGGCAAGAGCTACAGCAGCGGCG
GCGAAGATGGTTACGTCCGTATCCATTACTTCGACCCACAGTACTTCGAATTTGAGTTTGAGGCT
